>Addgene plasmid #205265 | pMJ332: pU6-GtFz1_omegaRNA-entry | addgene full sequence | sequence record 403574 | Addgene NGS Result
AATTCTGTGGAATGTGTGTCAGTTAGGGTGTGGAAAGTCCCCAGGCTCCCCAGCAGGCAGAAGTATGCAA
AGCATGCATCTCAATTAGTCAGCAACCAGGTGTGGAAAGTCCCCAGGCTCCCCAGCAGGCAGAAGTATGC
AAAGCATGCATCTCAATTAGTCAGCAACCATAGTCCCGCCCCTAACTCCGCCCATCCCGCCCCTAACTCC
GCCCAGTTCCGCCCATTCTCCGCCCCATGGCTGACTAATTTTTTTTATTTATGCAGAGGCCGAGGCCGCC
TCTGCCTCTGAGCTATTCCAGAAGTAGTGAGGAGGCTTTTTTGGAGGCCTAGGCTTTTGCAAAAAGCTAA
CTTGTTTATTGCAGCTTATAATGGTTACAAATAAAGCAATAGCATCACAAATTTCACAAATAAAGCATTT
TTTTCACTGCATTCTAGTTGTGGTTTGTCCAAACTCATCAATGTATCTTATCATGTCTGTATACCGTCGA
CCTCTAGCTAGAGCTTGGCGTAATCATGGTCATAGCTGTTTCCTGTGTGAAATTGTTATCCGCTCACAAT
TCCACACAACATACGAGCCGGAAGCATAAAGTGTAAAGCCTGGGGTGCCTAATGAGTGAGCTAACTCACA
TTAATTGCGTTGCGCTCACTGCCCGCTTTCCAGTCGGGAAACCTGTCGTGCCAGCTGCATTAATGAATCG
GCCAACGCGCGGGGAGAGGCGGTTTGCGTATTGGGCGCTCTTCCGCTTCCTCGCTCACTGACTCGCTGCG
CTCGGTCGTTCGGCTGCGGCGAGCGGTATCAGCTCACTCAAAGGCGGTAATACGGTTATCCACAGAATCA
GGGGATAACGCAGGAAAGAACATGTGAGCAAAAGGCCAGCAAAAGGCCAGGAACCGTAAAAAGGCCGCGT
TGCTGGCGTTTTTCCATAGGCTCCGCCCCCCTGACGAGCATCACAAAAATCGACGCTCAAGTCAGAGGTG
GCGAAACCCGACAGGACTATAAAGATACCAGGCGTTTCCCCCTGGAAGCTCCCTCGTGCGCTCTCCTGTT
CCGACCCTGCCGCTTACCGGATACCTGTCCGCCTTTCTCCCTTCGGGAAGCGTGGCGCTTTCTCATAGCT
CACGCTGTAGGTATCTCAGTTCGGTGTAGGTCGTTCGCTCCAAGCTGGGCTGTGTGCACGAACCCCCCGT
TCAGCCCGACCGCTGCGCCTTATCCGGTAACTATCGTCTTGAGTCCAACCCGGTAAGACACGACTTATCG
CCACTGGCAGCAGCCACTGGTAACAGGATTAGCAGAGCGAGGTATGTAGGCGGTGCTACAGAGTTCTTGA
AGTGGTGGCCTAACTACGGCTACACTAGAAGAACAGTATTTGGTATCTGCGCTCTGCTGAAGCCAGTTAC
CTTCGGAAAAAGAGTTGGTAGCTCTTGATCCGGCAAACAAACCACCGCTGGTAGCGGTGGTTTTTTTGTT
TGCAAGCAGCAGATTACGCGCAGAAAAAAAGGATCTCAAGAAGATCCTTTGATCTTTTCTACGGGGTCTG
ACGCTCAGTGGAACGAAAACTCACGTTAAGGGATTTTGGTCATGAGATTATCAAAAAGGATCTTCACCTA
GATCCTTTTAAATTAAAAATGAAGTTTTAAATCAATCTAAAGTATATATGAGTAAACTTGGTCTGACAGT
TACCAATGCTTAATCAGTGAGGCACCTATCTCAGCGATCTGTCTATTTCGTTCATCCATAGTTGCCTGAC
TCCCCGTCGTGTAGATAACTACGATACGGGAGGGCTTACCATCTGGCCCCAGTGCTGCAATGATACCGCG
AGACCCACGCTCACCGGCTCCAGATTTATCAGCAATAAACCAGCCAGCCGGAAGGGCCGAGCGCAGAAGT
GGTCCTGCAACTTTATCCGCCTCCATCCAGTCTATTAATTGTTGCCGGGAAGCTAGAGTAAGTAGTTCGC
CAGTTAATAGTTTGCGCAACGTTGTTGCCATTGCTACAGGCATCGTGGTGTCACGCTCGTCGTTTGGTAT
GGCTTCATTCAGCTCCGGTTCCCAACGATCAAGGCGAGTTACATGATCCCCCATGTTGTGCAAAAAAGCG
GTTAGCTCCTTCGGTCCTCCGATCGTTGTCAGAAGTAAGTTGGCCGCAGTGTTATCACTCATGGTTATGG
CAGCACTGCATAATTCTCTTACTGTCATGCCATCCGTAAGATGCTTTTCTGTGACTGGTGAGTACTCAAC
CAAGTCATTCTGAGAATAGTGTATGCGGCGACCGAGTTGCTCTTGCCCGGCGTCAATACGGGATAATACC
GCGCCACATAGCAGAACTTTAAAAGTGCTCATCATTGGAAAACGTTCTTCGGGGCGAAAACTCTCAAGGA
TCTTACCGCTGTTGAGATCCAGTTCGATGTAACCCACTCGTGCACCCAACTGATCTTCAGCATCTTTTAC
TTTCACCAGCGTTTCTGGGTGAGCAAAAACAGGAAGGCAAAATGCCGCAAAAAAGGGAATAAGGGCGACA
CGGAAATGTTGAATACTCATACTCTTCCTTTTTCAATATTATTGAAGCATTTATCAGGGTTATTGTCTCA
TGAGCGGATACATATTTGAATGTATTTAGAAAAATAAACAAATAGGGGTTCCGCGCACATTTCCCCGAAA
AGTGCCACCTGAGGGCCTATTTCCCATGATTCCTTCATATTTGCATATACGATACAAGGCTGTTAGAGAG
ATAATTAGAATTAATTTGACTGTAAACACAAAGATATTAGTACAAAATACGTGACGTAGAAAGTAATAAT
TTCTTGGGTAGTTTGCAGTTTTAAAATTATGTTTTAAAATGGACTATCATATGCTTACCGTAACTTGAAA
GTATTTCGATTTCTTGGCTTTATATATCTTGTGGAAAGGACCACTATCCGGTAACGAAACTACCGGAGAC
GGGTTAGGAGGTGACGACCTCTAAAACCTAGAACTTAGAGTGCAAAAACGCCATTACGATTGTGATGCCT
ATTCAAGGGTGTCCCAAGTGTAAAAAGAAAGCACTCTAAGCAGTCTTCTCTGAAGACCATTTTTT
Features (pLannotate 1.2.2; 10 found; start..end, strand, type, name):
     14..343     +  promoter       SV40 promoter: SV40 enhancer and early promoter
    349..470     +  polyA_signal   SV40 poly(A) signal: SV40 polyadenylation signal
    543..559     -  protein_bind   lac operator: The lac repressor binds to the lac operator to inhibit transcription in E. coli. This inhibition can be relieved by adding lactose or isopropyl-β-D-thiogalactopyranoside (IPTG). lac repressor encoded by lacI
    567..597     -  promoter       lac promoter: promoter for the E. coli lac operon
    612..633     -  protein_bind   CAP binding site: CAP binding activates transcription in the presence of cAMP. E. coli catabolite activator protein
    646..738     -  CDS            lacI (fragment): lac repressor; lacI; The lac repressor binds to the lac operator to inhibit transcription in E. coli. This inhibition can be relieved by adding lactose or isopropyl-β-D-thiogalactopyranoside (IPTG).
    921..1509    -  rep_origin     ori: high-copy-number ColE1/pMB1/pBR322/pUC origin of replication
   1680..2540    -  CDS            AmpR: β-lactamase; bla; confers resistance to ampicillin, carbenicillin, and related antibiotics
   2541..2645    -  promoter       AmpR promoter: bla
   2671..2911    +  promoter       U6 promoter: RNA polymerase III promoter for human U6 snRNA
