[The description below was written by a language model from this plasmid's Addgene catalogue record and pLannotate feature annotations shown in this document.]
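Description:
pMJ332: pU6-GtFz1_omegaRNA-entry is a small (about 3.1 kb) mammalian expression plasmid built on a pU6 backbone and designed to produce the omegaRNA (ωRNA), the guide RNA partner of the Fanzor protein GtFz1 from the alga Guillardia theta, in human cells. It is maintained in E. coli as a high-copy plasmid through a ColE1/pUC-type origin of replication and is selected with ampicillin via a β-lactamase gene driven by its native bla promoter.

The functional cassette is driven by the human U6 promoter, an RNA polymerase III promoter commonly used for small, non-polyadenylated RNAs with defined ends such as guide RNAs. The ωRNA scaffold and the guide entry site are not annotated in the feature table, which is expected for a novel non-coding RNA. According to the catalogue entry, the insert was assembled by Gibson cloning and carries a BbsI site. BbsI is a type IIS enzyme, so digestion allows annealed oligonucleotides encoding a chosen targeting sequence to be ligated in directionally, turning this "entry" vector into a target-specific ωRNA expression plasmid.

The remaining annotated features are an SV40 enhancer/early promoter immediately followed by an SV40 polyadenylation signal with no intervening coding sequence, together with a lac promoter, operator, CAP binding site and a lacI fragment. These look like backbone remnants and have no stated role. The plasmid does not encode the Fanzor nuclease, which would have to be supplied from another source to give RNA-guided DNA cleavage or genome-editing tests in human cells. No mammalian selection marker or reporter is annotated.
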