Addgene plasmid #205265: pMJ332: pU6-GtFz1_omegaRNA-entry
Purpose: Human expression vector for GtFz1 omegaRNA (BbsI guide entry site)
Depositing lab: Feng Zhang. Depositing organization: Broad Institute. Publication: Fanzor is a eukaryotic programmable RNA-guided endonuclease. Saito M, Xu P, Faure G, Maguire S, Kannan S, Altae-Tran H, Vo S, Desimone A, Macrae RK, Zhang F. Nature. 2023 Jun 28. doi: 10.1038/s41586-023-06356-2. PubMed 37380027.
Backbone
  Vector backbone: pU6
  Vector type: Mammalian Expression
Growth in bacteria
  Bacterial resistance: Ampicillin, 100 μg/mL
  Growth temperature: 37°C
  Growth strain: DH5alpha
  Copy number: High Copy
Gene/Insert
  Gene/Insert name: GtFz1 omegaRNA
  Species: Guillardia theta
  Cloning method: Gibson Cloning
Terms and licenses: Academic/Nonprofit Terms; Industry Terms: Not Available to Industry
How to cite: pMJ332: pU6-GtFz1_omegaRNA-entry was a gift from Feng Zhang (Addgene plasmid # 205265 ; http://n2t.net/addgene:205265 ; RRID:Addgene_205265)
